>Addgene plasmid #247158 | pEf1a-hifiDn29-dCas9-P2A-GFP | addgene full sequence | sequence record 491688 | Addgene NGS Result
CGCCGGGCAAGAGCAACTCGGTCGCCGCATACACTATTCTCAGAATGACTTGGTTGAGTACTCACCAGTC
ACAGAAAAGCATCTTACGGATGGCATGACAGTAAGAGAATTATGCAGTGCTGCCATAACCATGAGTGATA
ACACTGCGGCCAACTTACTTCTGACAACGATCGGAGGACCGAAGGAGCTAACCGCTTTTTTGCACAACAT
GGGGGATCATGTAACTCGCCTTGATCGTTGGGAACCGGAGCTGAATGAAGCCATACCAAACGACGAGCGT
GACACCACGATGCCTGTAGCAATGGCAACAACGTTGCGCAAACTATTAACTGGCGAACTACTTACTCTAG
CTTCCCGGCAACAATTAATAGACTGGATGGAGGCGGATAAAGTTGCAGGACCACTTCTGCGCTCGGCCCT
TCCGGCTGGCTGGTTTATTGCTGATAAATCTGGAGCCGGTGAGCGTGGGTCTCGCGGTATCATTGCAGCA
CTGGGGCCAGATGGTAAGCCCTCCCGTATCGTAGTTATCTACACGACGGGGAGTCAGGCAACTATGGATG
AACGAAATAGACAGATCGCTGAGATAGGTGCCTCACTGATTAAGCATTGGTAACTGTCAGACCAAGTTTA
CTCATATATACTTTAGATTGATTTAAAACTTCATTTTTAATTTAAAAGGATCTAGGTGAAGATCCTTTTT
GATAATCTCATGACCAAAATCCCTTAACGTGAGTTTTCGTTCCACTGAGCGTCAGACCCCGTAGAAAAGA
TCAAAGGATCTTCTTGAGATCCTTTTTTTCTGCGCGTAATCTGCTGCTTGCAAACAAAAAAACCACCGCT
ACCAGCGGTGGTTTGTTTGCCGGATCAAGAGCTACCAACTCTTTTTCCGAAGGTAACTGGCTTCAGCAGA
GCGCAGATACCAAATACTGTTCTTCTAGTGTAGCCGTAGTTAGGCCACCACTTCAAGAACTCTGTAGCAC
CGCCTACATACCTCGCTCTGCTAATCCTGTTACCAGTGGCTGCTGCCAGTGGCGATAAGTCGTGTCTTAC
CGGGTTGGACTCAAGACGATAGTTACCGGATAAGGCGCAGCGGTCGGGCTGAACGGGGGGTTCGTGCACA
CAGCCCAGCTTGGAGCGAACGACCTACACCGAACTGAGATACCTACAGCGTGAGCTATGAGAAAGCGCCA
CGCTTCCCGAAGGGAGAAAGGCGGACAGGTATCCGGTAAGCGGCAGGGTCGGAACAGGAGAGCGCACGAG
GGAGCTTCCAGGGGGAAACGCCTGGTATCTTTATAGTCCTGTCGGGTTTCGCCACCTCTGACTTGAGCGT
CGATTTTTGTGATGCTCGTCAGGGGGGCGGAGCCTATGGAAAAACGCCAGCAACGCGGCCTTTTTACGGT
TCCTGGCCTTTTGCTGGCCTTTTGCTCACATGTTCTTTCCTGCGTTATCCCCTGATTCTGTGGATAACCG
TATTACCGCCTTTGCGCATCAGAATTCAAAAAAAGCACCGACTCGGTGCCACTTTTTCAAGTTGATAACG
GACTAGCCTTATTTTAACTTGCTATTTCTAGCTCTAAAACACAACAGCAGAATACACACTGGTGTTTCGT
CCTTTCCACAAGATATATAAAGCCAAGAAATCGAAATACTTTCAAGTTACGGTAAGCATATGATAGTCCA
TTTTAAAACATAATTTTAAAACTGCAAACTACCCAAGAAATTATTACTTTCTACGTCACGTATTTTGTAC
TAATATCTTTGTGTTTACAGTCAAATTAATTCCAATTATCTCTCTAACAGCCTTGTATCGTATATGCAAA
TATGAAGGAATCATGGGAAATAGGCCCTCGCTAGCTGAAGTGAGCTGATACCGCTCGCCGCAGCCGAACG
ACCGAGCGCAGCGAGTCAGTGAGCGAGGAAGGGAAGAGCGGACCTTCTAGGTCTTGAAAGGAGTGGGAAT
TGGCTCCGGTGCCCGTCAGTGGGCAGAGCGCACATCGCCCACAGTCCCCGAGAAGTTGGGGGGAGGGGTC
GGCAATTGAACCGGTGCCTAGAGAAGGTGGCGCGGGGTAAACTGGGAAAGTGATGTCGTGTACTGGCTCC
GCCTTTTTCCCGAGGGTGGGGGAGAACCGTATATAAGTGCAGTAGTCGCCGTGAACGTTCTTTTTCGCAA
CGGGTTTGCCGCCAGAACACAGGTAAGTGCCGTGTGTGGTTCCCGCGGGCCTGGCCTCTTTACGGGTTAT
GGCCCTTGCGTGCCTTGAATTACTTCCACCTGGCTGCAGTACGTGATTCTTGATCCCGAGCTTCGGGTTG
GAAGTGGGTGGGAGAGTTCGAGGCCTTGCGCTTAAGGAGCCCCTTCGCCTCGTGCTTGAGTTGAGGCCTG
GCCTGGGCGCTGGGGCCGCCGCGTGCGAATCTGGTGGCACCTTCGCGCCTGTCTCGCTGCTTTCGATAAG
TCTCTAGCCATTTAAAATTTTTGATGACCTGCTGCGACGCTTTTTTTCTGGCAAGATAGTCTTGTAAATG
CGGGCCAAGATCTGCACACTGGTATTTCGGTTTTTGGGGCCGCGGGCGGCGACGGGGCCCGTGCGTCCCA
GCGCACATGTTCGGCGAGGCGGGGCCTGCGAGCGCGGCCACCGAGAATCGGACGGGGGTAGTCTCAAGCT
GGCCGGCCTGCTCTGGTGCCTGGCCTCGCGCCGCCGTGTATCGCCCCGCCCTGGGCGGCAAGGCTGGCCC
GGTCGGCACCAGTTGCGTGAGCGGAAAGATGGCCGCTTCCCGGCCCTGCTGCAGGGAGCTCAAAATGGAG
GACGCGGCGCTCGGGAGAGCGGGCGGGTGAGTCACCCACACAAAGGAAAAGGGCCTTTCCGTCCTCAGCC
GTCGCTTCATGTGACTCCACGGAGTACCGGGCGCCGTCCAGGCACCTCGATTAGTTCTCGAGCTTTTGGA
GTACGTCGTCTTTAGGTTGGGGGGAGGGGTTTTATGCGATGGAGTTTCCCCACACTGAGTGGGTGGAGAC
TGAAGTTAGGCCAGCTTGGCACTTGATGTAATTCTCCTTGGAATTTGCCCTTTTTGAGTTTGGATCTTGG
TTCATTCTCAAGCCTCAGACAGTGGTTCAAAGTTTTTTTCTTCCATTTCAGGTGTCGTGACGTACGGCCA
CCATGGAACGGGTGCTCATACACCTTAGAAAGTCCAGAGCCGATCTGGAAGCTGAGGCCAGGGGCGAGGG
CGAAACCCTGGCTAAACATAGAAACATCCTGCTGAAGCTGGCCAAAGAAAGAAATCTGAACATCGTGAAG
ATCAGAGAGGAAGTGGGCATCAGCGGCGAGTCTCTGATCCACAGACCTGAGATGCTGGAGACACTGAAGG
GGGTGGAAGAGGGACTGTACGACGCTGTGCTGTGCATGGACATCGACAGACTGGGCAGAGGCAATACCAA
GGAGCAGGGCATTGTGCTGGAGGCCTTCAAGAATAGCAACACCAAGATCATCACCCCTCTGAAAACATAC
GACCTGAACAACGAGTTCGACGAGGAATACGCCGAGTTTGGCGCCTTCATGGCCAGGCGGGAATTCAAGT
TTATCACCAGAAGACTGCAGCGGGGCAGAGTGGCCACAGTTGAGGAGGGAAATTACATCGCTCCAAGACC
ACCTTACGGCTACATCATCGAGAAAAACAACAAGGAGCGGTACCTGATTCCTCACCCTGAGCAGGCCCCT
ATCGTGAAGATGATCTTTGACTGGTACACCCACGACGATCCTAACGTGCGGATGGGCGCCAGCAAGATCG
CCAACGAGCTGAACAAGTTCTGCAAGAGCCCTACAGGCATCCCCTGGAAGGTCTCCACCGTGTTGTCTAA
GTTGAAGAATGCCGTGTACGCCGGCAGAATCCAGTGGCGGAAGCGGGAGGAAAAAAAATCTATCACACCA
GGCAAAAAAAAGGATGTCCGGATGCGGCCCAAGGAACAATGGATCGACGTGGAGGGCAAGCACGAACCTC
TGGTGTCCATGGAAACCTACCTGAAGGCCCAAGAGATCCTGGAGCGGAAGTACCACGTGCCCTATCAGAA
GCAGAACGGCATCACTAACCCCCTGGCCGGACTGGTCAAGTGCGGGATTTGTGGTAGCAGCATGGTGTAT
AGACCTTACACCCACAAGCGCCACCCCCACCTGATCTGCTACAAAAGATACTGTACCAACAAGTCTAGCA
GATTCGAGTACGTGGAAAGCAAAATTATCCAAGGCCTGCACCAGCTGCTGGCACAGTACAAGGCCGATTG
GTTCAAACATCAGAGACCCAAGGTGAACGACGACAGCGTGGACCTGAGACAGAAAGCCCCCCACCGGCTG
GAGAAGGAACTGAATGACCTGTACAAGCAGAAGGACAACCTGCACAATCTGCTGGAGAAGGGCGTGTACA
GCATCGATACATTCCTGGAAAGAAGCAACATCCTGGCTGAACGCATCGATGATACCAAGAAGGCCATCCA
CGACGCCGAGAAGGCTCTGGCCGAGGAGGTGCAGCGGAACAAAGTGAAGAAGGATATCATCCCCACAGTC
GAGAACGTGCTTGAACTGTACTACAAGACCCAGGACCCTGCCAAGAAGAACAACCTGCTGAAGAGCGTGC
TGGACTACGCTGTTTACAGAAAAGAAAAGCACCAGAGAAACGATGACTTCACCTTGGTGCTTTATCCTAA
GCTGCCTCAGATCAACAGCGGACCTAAGAAAAAGAGGAAGGTGTCTGGTAGCGAGACACCCGGTACCAGT
GAAAGCGCCACGCCAGAAAGCAGTGGGAGTGAGACTCCGGGTACATCTGAATCAGCGACACCGGAATCAA
GTGGCGGCAGCAGCGGCGGCAGCAGCAGCCCCAAGAAGAAGAGAAAGGTGGAGGCCAGCGACAAGAAGTA
CAGCATCGGCCTGGCCATCGGCACCAACTCTGTGGGCTGGGCCGTGATCACCGACGAGTACAAGGTGCCC
AGCAAGAAATTCAAGGTGCTGGGCAACACCGACCGGCACAGCATCAAGAAGAACCTGATCGGAGCCCTGC
TGTTCGACAGCGGCGAAACAGCCGAGGCCACCCGGCTGAAGAGAACCGCCAGAAGAAGATACACCAGACG
GAAGAACCGGATCTGCTATCTGCAAGAGATCTTCAGCAACGAGATGGCCAAGGTGGACGACAGCTTCTTC
CACAGACTGGAAGAGTCCTTCCTGGTGGAAGAGGATAAGAAGCACGAGCGGCACCCCATCTTCGGCAACA
TCGTGGACGAGGTGGCCTACCACGAGAAGTACCCCACCATCTACCACCTGAGAAAGAAACTGGTGGACAG
CACCGACAAGGCCGACCTGCGGCTGATCTATCTGGCCCTGGCCCACATGATCAAGTTCCGGGGCCACTTC
CTGATCGAGGGCGACCTGAACCCCGACAACAGCGACGTGGACAAGCTGTTCATCCAGCTGGTGCAGACCT
ACAACCAGCTGTTCGAGGAAAACCCCATCAACGCCAGCGGCGTGGACGCCAAGGCCATCCTGTCTGCCAG
ACTGAGCAAGAGCAGACGGCTGGAAAATCTGATCGCCCAGCTGCCCGGCGAGAAGAAGAATGGCCTGTTC
GGCAACCTGATTGCCCTGAGCCTGGGCCTGACCCCCAACTTCAAGAGCAACTTCGACCTGGCCGAGGATG
CCAAACTGCAGCTGAGCAAGGACACCTACGACGACGACCTGGACAACCTGCTGGCCCAGATCGGCGACCA
GTACGCCGACCTGTTTCTGGCCGCCAAGAACCTGTCCGACGCCATCCTGCTGAGCGACATCCTGAGAGTG
AACACCGAGATCACCAAGGCCCCCCTGAGCGCCTCTATGATCAAGAGATACGACGAGCACCACCAGGACC
TGACCCTGCTGAAAGCTCTCGTGCGGCAGCAGCTGCCTGAGAAGTACAAAGAGATTTTCTTCGACCAGAG
CAAGAACGGCTACGCCGGCTACATTGACGGCGGAGCCAGCCAGGAAGAGTTCTACAAGTTCATCAAGCCC
ATCCTGGAAAAGATGGACGGCACCGAGGAACTGCTCGTGAAGCTGAACAGAGAGGACCTGCTGCGGAAGC
AGCGGACCTTCGACAACGGCAGCATCCCCCACCAGATCCACCTGGGAGAGCTGCACGCCATTCTGCGGCG
GCAGGAAGATTTTTACCCATTCCTGAAGGACAACCGGGAAAAGATCGAGAAGATCCTGACCTTCCGCATC
CCCTACTACGTGGGCCCTCTGGCCAGGGGAAACAGCAGATTCGCCTGGATGACCAGAAAGAGCGAGGAAA
CCATCACCCCCTGGAACTTCGAGGAAGTGGTGGACAAGGGCGCTTCCGCCCAGAGCTTCATCGAGCGGAT
GACCAACTTCGATAAGAACCTGCCCAACGAGAAGGTGCTGCCCAAGCACAGCCTGCTGTACGAGTACTTC
ACCGTGTATAACGAGCTGACCAAAGTGAAATACGTGACCGAGGGAATGAGAAAGCCCGCCTTCCTGAGCG
GCGAGCAGAAAAAGGCCATCGTGGACCTGCTGTTCAAGACCAACCGGAAAGTGACCGTGAAGCAGCTGAA
AGAGGACTACTTCAAGAAAATCGAGTGCTTCGACTCCGTGGAAATCTCCGGCGTGGAAGATCGGTTCAAC
GCCTCCCTGGGCACATACCACGATCTGCTGAAAATTATCAAGGACAAGGACTTCCTGGACAATGAGGAAA
ACGAGGACATTCTGGAAGATATCGTGCTGACCCTGACACTGTTTGAGGACAGAGAGATGATCGAGGAACG
GCTGAAAACCTATGCCCACCTGTTCGACGACAAAGTGATGAAGCAGCTGAAGCGGCGGAGATACACCGGC
TGGGGCAGGCTGAGCCGGAAGCTGATCAACGGCATCCGGGACAAGCAGTCCGGCAAGACAATCCTGGATT
TCCTGAAGTCCGACGGCTTCGCCAACAGAAACTTCATGCAGCTGATCCACGACGACAGCCTGACCTTTAA
AGAGGACATCCAGAAAGCCCAGGTGTCCGGCCAGGGCGATAGCCTGCACGAGCACATTGCCAATCTGGCC
GGCAGCCCCGCCATTAAGAAGGGCATCCTGCAGACAGTGAAGGTGGTGGACGAGCTCGTGAAAGTGATGG
GCCGGCACAAGCCCGAGAACATCGTGATCGAAATGGCCAGAGAGAACCAGACCACCCAGAAGGGACAGAA
GAACAGCCGCGAGAGAATGAAGCGGATCGAAGAGGGCATCAAAGAGCTGGGCAGCCAGATCCTGAAAGAA
CACCCCGTGGAAAACACCCAGCTGCAGAACGAGAAGCTGTACCTGTACTACCTGCAGAATGGGCGGGATA
TGTACGTGGACCAGGAACTGGACATCAACCGGCTGTCCGACTACGATGTGGACGCTATCGTGCCTCAGAG
CTTTCTGAAGGACGACTCCATCGACAACAAGGTGCTGACCAGAAGCGACAAGAACCGGGGCAAGAGCGAC
AACGTGCCCTCCGAAGAGGTCGTGAAGAAGATGAAGAACTACTGGCGGCAGCTGCTGAACGCCAAGCTGA
TTACCCAGAGAAAGTTCGACAATCTGACCAAGGCCGAGAGAGGCGGCCTGAGCGAACTGGATAAGGCCGG
CTTCATCAAGAGACAGCTGGTGGAAACCCGGCAGATCACAAAGCACGTGGCACAGATCCTGGACTCCCGG
ATGAACACTAAGTACGACGAGAATGACAAGCTGATCCGGGAAGTGAAAGTGATCACCCTGAAGTCCAAGC
TGGTGTCCGATTTCCGGAAGGATTTCCAGTTTTACAAAGTGCGCGAGATCAACAACTACCACCACGCCCA
CGACGCCTACCTGAACGCCGTCGTGGGAACCGCCCTGATCAAAAAGTACCCTAAGCTGGAAAGCGAGTTC
GTGTACGGCGACTACAAGGTGTACGACGTGCGGAAGATGATCGCCAAGAGCGAGCAGGAAATCGGCAAGG
CTACCGCCAAGTACTTCTTCTACAGCAACATCATGAACTTTTTCAAGACCGAGATTACCCTGGCCAACGG
CGAGATCCGGAAGCGGCCTCTGATCGAGACAAACGGCGAAACCGGGGAGATCGTGTGGGATAAGGGCCGG
GATTTTGCCACCGTGCGGAAAGTGCTGAGCATGCCCCAAGTGAATATCGTGAAAAAGACCGAGGTGCAGA
CAGGCGGCTTCAGCAAAGAGTCTATCCTGCCCAAGAGGAACAGCGATAAGCTGATCGCCAGAAAGAAGGA
CTGGGACCCTAAGAAGTACGGCGGCTTCGACAGCCCCACCGTGGCCTATTCTGTGCTGGTGGTGGCCAAA
GTGGAAAAGGGCAAGTCCAAGAAACTGAAGAGTGTGAAAGAGCTGCTGGGGATCACCATCATGGAAAGAA
GCAGCTTCGAGAAGAATCCCATCGACTTTCTGGAAGCCAAGGGCTACAAAGAAGTGAAAAAGGACCTGAT
CATCAAGCTGCCTAAGTACTCCCTGTTCGAGCTGGAAAACGGCCGGAAGAGAATGCTGGCCTCTGCCGGC
GAACTGCAGAAGGGAAACGAACTGGCCCTGCCCTCCAAATATGTGAACTTCCTGTACCTGGCCAGCCACT
ATGAGAAGCTGAAGGGCTCCCCCGAGGATAATGAGCAGAAACAGCTGTTTGTGGAACAGCACAAGCACTA
CCTGGACGAGATCATCGAGCAGATCAGCGAGTTCTCCAAGAGAGTGATCCTGGCCGACGCTAATCTGGAC
AAAGTGCTGTCCGCCTACAACAAGCACCGGGATAAGCCCATCAGAGAGCAGGCCGAGAATATCATCCACC
TGTTTACCCTGACCAATCTGGGAGCCCCTGCCGCCTTCAAGTACTTTGACACCACCATCGACCGGAAGAG
GTACACCAGCACCAAAGAGGTGCTGGACGCCACCCTGATCCACCAGAGCATCACCGGCCTGTACGAGACA
CGGATCGACCTGTCTCAGCTGGGAGGCGACGGACCTAAGAAAAAGAGGAAGGTGGCTAGCGGCAGTGGAG
AGGGCAGAGGAAGTCTGCTAACATGCGGTGACGTCGAGGAGAATCCTGGCCCAGTGAGCAAGGGCGAGGA
GCTGTTCACCGGGGTGGTGCCCATCCTGGTCGAGCTGGACGGCGACGTAAACGGCCACAAGTTCAGCGTG
TCCGGCGAGGGCGAGGGCGATGCCACCTACGGCAAGCTGACCCTGAAGTTCATCTGCACCACCGGCAAGC
TGCCCGTGCCCTGGCCCACCCTCGTGACCACCCTGACCTACGGCGTGCAGTGCTTCAGCCGCTACCCCGA
CCACATGAAGCAGCACGACTTCTTCAAGTCCGCCATGCCCGAAGGCTACGTCCAGGAGCGCACCATCTTC
TTCAAGGACGACGGCAACTACAAGACCCGCGCCGAGGTGAAGTTCGAGGGCGACACCCTGGTGAACCGCA
TCGAGCTGAAGGGCATCGACTTCAAGGAGGACGGCAACATCCTGGGGCACAAGCTGGAGTACAACTACAA
CAGCCACAACGTCTATATCATGGCCGACAAGCAGAAGAACGGCATCAAGGTGAACTTCAAGATCCGCCAC
AACATCGAGGACGGCAGCGTGCAGCTCGCCGACCACTACCAGCAGAACACCCCCATCGGCGACGGCCCCG
TGCTGCTGCCCGACAACCACTACCTGAGCACCCAGTCCGCCCTGAGCAAAGACCCCAACGAGAAGCGCGA
TCACATGGTCCTGCTGGAGTTCGTGACCGCCGCCGGGATCACTCTCGGCATGGACGAGCTGTACAAGTAA
GAATTCGATATCAAGCTTATCGATAATCAACAACTTGTTTATTGCAGCTTATAATGGTTACAAATAAAGC
AATAGCATCACAAATTTCACAAATAAAGCATTTTTTTCACTGCATTCTAGTTGTGGTTTGTCCAAACTCA
TCAATGTATCTTAGACGTCAGGTGGCACTTTTCGGGGAAATGTGCGCGGAACCCCTATTTGTTTATTTTT
CTAAATACATTCAAATATGTATCCGCTCATGAGACAATAACCCTGATAAATGCTTCAATAATATTGAAAA
AGGAAGAGTATGAGTATTCAACATTTCCGTGTCGCCCTTATTCCCTTTTTTGCGGCATTTTGCCTTCCTG
TTTTTGCTCACCCAGAAACGCTGGTGAAAGTAAAAGATGCTGAAGATCAGTTGGGTGCACGAGTGGGTTA
CATCGAACTGGATCTCAACAGCGGTAAGATCCTTGAGAGTTTTCGCCCCGAAGAACGTTTTCCAATGATG
AGCACTTTTAAAGTTCTGCTATGTGGCGCGGTATTATCCCGTATTGA
Features (pLannotate 1.2.2; 12 found; start..end, strand, type, name):
    784..1372    +  rep_origin     ori: high-copy-number ColE1/pMB1/pBR322/pUC origin of replication
   1505..1580    -  misc_RNA       gRNA scaffold: guide RNA scaffold for the Streptococcus pyogenes CRISPR/Cas9 system
   1609..1849    -  promoter       U6 promoter: RNA polymerase III promoter for human U6 snRNA
   1859..1921    +  rep_origin     RSF ori (fragment): Plasmids containing the RSF 1030 origin of replication can be propagated in E. coli cells that contain additional plasmids with compatible origins.
   1930..1955    +  CDS            small t antigen (fragment): SV40 (simian virus 40) small t antigen
   1962..3140    +  promoter       EF-1α promoter: strong constitutive promoter for human elongation factor EF-1α
   4890..8990    +  CDS            Cas9: Cas9 (Csn1) endonuclease from the Streptococcus pyogenes Type II CRISPR/Cas system generates RNA-guided double strand breaks in DNA
   9084..9800    +  CDS            EGFP: the original enhanced GFP (Yang et al., 1996) mammalian codon-optimized
   9801..9825    +  misc_feature   MCS (fragment): pBluescript multiple cloning site
   9832..9953    +  polyA_signal   SV40 poly(A) signal: SV40 polyadenylation signal
   9985..10089   +  promoter       AmpR promoter: bla
  10090..613     +  CDS            AmpR (across the origin): β-lactamase; bla; confers resistance to ampicillin, carbenicillin, and related antibiotics
