[The description below was written by a language model from this plasmid's Addgene catalogue record and pLannotate feature annotations shown in this document.]
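Description:
pEf1a-hifiDn29-dCas9-P2A-GFP is a mammalian expression plasmid of about 10.3 kb built on the pCB212 backbone. It is propagated in E. coli at high copy from a ColE1/pUC-type origin and selected with ampicillin through the bla gene and its native promoter. There is no mammalian drug-resistance marker, so GFP fluorescence is the only way to identify or sort transfected cells.

The main cassette is driven by the strong constitutive human EF-1α promoter. It encodes hifiDn29, an engineered variant of the Dn29 recombinase carrying twelve recorded amino-acid substitutions, fused to catalytically dead Streptococcus pyogenes Cas9, with SV40 nuclear localisation signals at both ends of the insert. The automated annotation does not label the recombinase. However, the roughly 1.7 kb unannotated stretch between the EF-1α promoter and the Cas9 coding sequence is consistent with its position upstream of dCas9. The annotation also calls the Cas9 region the active nuclease, whereas the catalogue name specifies dCas9. A P2A self-cleaving peptide links the fusion to EGFP, so the reporter is made as a separate protein from the same transcript, which ends at an SV40 polyadenylation signal.

On the opposite strand, a human U6 Pol III promoter drives a guide RNA with the S. pyogenes scaffold. The record lists a spacer sequence and human as a species, suggesting a human genomic target, though the locus is not named. The short RSF ori, small t antigen and MCS hits are fragmentary annotations and probably not functional parts.

According to the associated publication, the construct belongs to work on site-specific DNA insertion into the human genome with engineered recombinases. Here the guide-directed dCas9 presumably tethers the recombinase near its intended integration site.
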