Addgene plasmid #247158: pEf1a-hifiDn29-dCas9-P2A-GFP
Depositing lab: Patrick Hsu. Publication: Site-specific DNA insertion into the human genome with engineered recombinases. Fanton A, Bartie LJ, Martins JQ, Tran VQ, Goudy L, Kernick C, Durrant MG, Wei J, Armour-Garb Z, Pawluk A, Konermann S, Marson A, Gilbert LA, Roth TL, Hsu PD. Nat Biotechnol. 2025 Nov 6. doi: 10.1038/s41587-025-02895-3. PubMed 41199024.
Backbone
  Vector backbone: pCB212
  Vector type: Mammalian Expression
  Selectable markers: GFP
Growth in bacteria
  Bacterial resistance: Ampicillin, 100 μg/mL
  Growth temperature: 37°C
  Growth strain: DH5alpha
  Copy number: High Copy
Gene/Insert
  Gene/Insert name: hifiDn29-dCas9-P2A-GFP
  gRNA/shRNA sequence: AGTGTGTATTCTGCTGTTGT
  Species: H. sapiens (human), Synthetic
  Mutation: M6I/E70G/A224P/G227V/Q332K/N341K/L393P/D503N/I98V/I233K/I303K/K248R
  Promoter: Ef1a
  Tag / fusion protein: SV40 NLS (N terminal on insert); SV40 NLS (C terminal on insert)
  Cloning method: Gibson Cloning
Terms and licenses: Academic/Nonprofit Terms; Industry Terms: Not Available to Industry
Depositor comments: Please visit https://doi.org/10.1101/2024.11.01.621560 for bioRxiv preprint.
How to cite: pEf1a-hifiDn29-dCas9-P2A-GFP was a gift from Patrick Hsu (Addgene plasmid # 247158 ; http://n2t.net/addgene:247158 ; RRID:Addgene_247158)
